>Addgene plasmid #16624 | pBI-GFP-Bub1-wt | addgene full sequence | sequence record 261428 | Addgene NGS Result
CGCCTACCTCGACCCGGGTACCGAGCTCGACTTTCACTTTTCTCTATCACTGATAGGGAGTGGTAAACTC
GACTTTCACTTTTCTCTATCACTGATAGGGAGTGGTAAACTCGACTTTCACTTTTCTCTATCACTGATAG
GGAGTGGTAAACTCGACTTTCACTTTTCTCTATCACTGATAGGGAGTGGTAAACTCGACTTTCACTTTTC
TCTATCACTGATAGGGAGTGGTAAACTCGACTTTCACTTTTCTCTATCACTGATAGGGAGTGGTAAACTC
GACCTATATAAGCAGAGCTCGTTTAGTGAACCGTCAGATCGCCTGGAGACGCCATCCACGCTGTTTTGAC
CTCCATAGAAGACACCGGGACCGATCCAGCCTCCGCGGCCCCGAATTCCTGCAGCGGCCGCCACCATGGA
CACCCCGGAAAATGTCCTTCAGATGCTTGAAGCCCACATGCAGAGCTACAAGGGCAATGACCCTCTTGGT
GAATGGGAAAGATACATACAGTGGGTAGAAGAGAATTTTCCTGAGAATAAAGAATACTTGATAACTTTAC
TAGAACATTTAATGAAGGAATTTTTAGATAAGAAGAAATACCACAATGACCCAAGATTCATCAGTTATTG
TTTAAAATTTGCTGAGTACAACAGTGACCTCCATCAATTTTTTGAGTTTCTGTACAACCATGGGATTGGA
ACCCTGTCATCCCCTCTGTACATTGCCTGGGCGGGGCATCTGGAAGCCCAAGGAGAGCTGCAGCATGCCA
GTGCTGTCCTTCAGAGAGGAATTCAAAACCAGGCTGAACCCAGAGAGTTCCTGCAACAACAATACAGGTT
ATTTCAGACACGCCTCACTGAAACCCATTTGCCAGCTCAAGCTAGAACCTCAGAACCTCTGCATAATGTT
CAGGTTTTAAATCAAATGATAACATCAAAATCAAATCCAGGAAATAACATGGCCTGCATTTCTAAGAATC
AGGGTTCAGAGCTTTCTGGAGTGATATCTTCAGCTTGTGATAAAGAGTCAAATATGGAACGAAGAGTGAT
CACGATTTCTAAATCAGAATATTCTGTGCACTCATCTTTGGCATCCAAAGTTGATGTTGAGCAGGTTGTT
ATGTATTGCAAGGAGAAGCTTATTCGTGGGGAATCAGAATTTTCCTTTGAAGAATTGAGAGCCCAGAAAT
ACAATCAACGGAGAAAGCATGAGCAATGGGTAAATGAAGACAGACATTATATGAAAAGGAAAGAAGCAAA
TGCTTTTGAAGAACAGCTATTAAAACAGAAAATGGATGAACTTCATAAGAAGTTGCATCAGGTGGTGGAG
ACATCCCATGAGGATCTGCCCGCTTCCCAGGAAAGGTCCGAGGTTAATCCAGCACGTATGGGGCCAAGTG
TAGGCTCCCAGCAGGAACTGAGAGCGCCATGTCTTCCAGTAACCTATCAGCAGACACCAGTGAACATGGA
AAAGAACCCAAGAGAGGCACCTCCTGTTGTTCCTCCTTTGGCAAATGCTATTTCTGCAGCTTTGGTGTCC
CCAGCCACCAGCCAGAGCATTGCTCCTCCTGTTCCTTTGAAAGCCCAGACAGTAACAGACTCCATGTTTG
CAGTGGCCAGCAAAGATGCTGGATGTGTGAATAAGAGTACTCATGAATTCAAGCCACAGAGTGGAGCAGA
GATCAAAGAAGGGTGTGAAACACATAAGGTTGCCAACACAAGTTCTTTTCACACAACTCCAAACACATCA
CTGGGAATGGTTCAGGCAACGCCATCCAAAGTGCAGCCATCACCCACCGTGCACACAAAAGAAGCATTAG
GTTTCATCATGAATATGTTTCAGGCTCCTACACTTCCTGATATTTCTGATGGCAAAGATGAATGGCAATC
TCTAGATCAAAATGAAGATGCATTTGAAGCCCAGTTTCAAAAAAATGTAAGGTCATCTGGGGCTTGGGGA
GTCAATAAGATCATCTCTTCTTTGTCATCTGCTTTTCATGTGTTTGAAGATGGAAACAAAGAAAATTATG
GATTACCACAGCCTAAAAATAAACCCACAGGAGCCAGGACCTTTGGAGAACGCTCTGTCAGCAGACTTCC
TTCAAAACCAAAGGAGGAAGTGCCTCATGCTGAAGAGTTTTTGGATGACTCAACTGTATGGGGTATTCGC
TGCAACAAAACCCTGGCACCCAGTCCTAAGAGCCCAGGAGACTTCACATCTGCTGCACAACTTGCGTCTA
CACCATTCCACAAGCTTCCAGTGGAGTCAGTGCACATTTTAGAAGATAAAGAAAATGTGGTAGCAAAACA
GTGTACCCAGGCGACTTTGGATTCTTGTGAGGAAAACATGGTGGTGCCTTCAAGGGATGGAAAATTCAGT
CCAATTCAAGAGAAAAGCCCAAAACAGGCCTTGTCGTCTCACATGTATTCAGCATCCTTACTTCGTCTGA
GCCAGCCTGCTGCAGGTGGGGTACTTACCTGTGAGGCAGAGTTGGGCGTTGAGGCTTGCAGACTCACAGA
CACTGATGCTGCCATTGCAGAAGATCCACCAGATGCTATTGCTGGGCTCCAAGCAGAATGGATGCAGATG
AGTTCACTTGGGACTGTTGATGCTCCAAACTTCATTGTTGGGAACCCATGGGATGATAAGCTGATTTTCA
AACTTTTATCTGGGCTTTCTAAACCAGTGAGTTCCTATCCAAATACTTTTGAATGGCAATGTAAACTTCC
AGCCATCAAGCCCAAGACTGAATTTCAATTGGGTTCTAAGCTGGTCTATGTCCATCACCTTCTTGGAGAA
GGAGCCTTTGCCCAGGTGTACGAAGCTACCCAGGGAGATCTGAATGATGCTAAAAATAAACAGAAATTTG
TTTTAAAGGTCCAAAAGCCTGCCAACCCCTGGGAATTCTACATTGGGACCCAGTTGATGGAAAGACTAAA
GCCATCTATGCAGCACATGTTTATGAAGTTCTATTCTGCCCACTTATTCCAGAATGGCAGTGTATTAGTA
GGAGAGCTCTACAGCTATGGAACATTATTAAATGCCATTAACCTCTATAAAAATACCCCTGAAAAAGTGA
TGCCTCAAGGTCTTGTCATCTCTTTTGCTATGAGAATGCTTTACATGATTGAGCAAGTGCATGACTGTGA
AATCATTCATGGAGACATTAAACCAGACAATTTCATACTTGGAAACGGATTTTTGGAACAGGATGATGAA
GATGATTTATCTGCTGGCTTGGCACTGATTGACCTGGGTCAGAGTATAGATATGAAACTTTTTCCAAAAG
GAACTATATTCACAGCAAAGTGTGAAACATCTGGTTTTCAGTGTGTTGAGATGCTCAGCAACAAACCATG
GAACTACCAGATCGATTACTTTGGGGTTGCTGCAACAGTATATTGCATGCTCTTTGGCACTTACATGAAA
GTGAAAAATGAAGGAGGAGAGTGTAAGCCTGAAGGTCTTTTTAGAAGGCTTCCTCATTTGGATATGTGGA
ATGAATTTTTTCATGTTATGTTGAATATTCCAGATTGTCATCATCTTCCATCTTTGGATTTGTTAAGGCA
AAAGCTGAAGAAAGTATTTCAACAACACTATACTAACAAGATTAGGGCCCTACGTAATAGGCTAATTGTA
CTGCTCTTAGAATGTAAGCGTTCACGAAAATAAAATTTGGATATAGTCGACCTAGTTCTAGAGGATCCAG
ACATGATAAGATACATTGATGAGTTTGGACAAACCACAACTAGAATGCAGTGAAAAAAATGCTTTATTTG
TGAAATTTGTGATGCTATTGCTTTATTTGTAACCATTATAAGCTGCAATAAACAAGTTAACAACAACAAT
TGCATTCATTTTATGTTTCAGGTTCAGGGGGAGGTGTGGGAGGTTTTTTAAAGCAAGTAAAACCTCTACA
AATGTGGTATGGCTGATTATGATCCTGCAAGCCTCGTCGTCCTGGCCGGACCACGCTATCTGTGCAAGGT
CCCCGGCCCCGGACGCGCGCTCCATGAGCAGAGCGCCCGCCGCCGAGGCGAAGACTCGGGCGGCGCCCTG
CCCGTCCCACCAGGTCAACAGGCGGTAACCGGCCTCTTCATCGGGAATGCGCGCGACCTTCAGCATCGCC
GGCATGTCCCCCTGGCGGACGGGAAGTATCCAGCTCGACCAAGCTGGCCGCGTCGAGTGAAGACGAAAGG
GCCTCGTGATACGCCTATTTTTATAGGTTAATGTCATGATAATAATGGTTTCTTAGACGTCAGGTGGCAC
TTTTCGGGGAAATGTGCGCGGAACCCCTATTTGTTTATTTTTCTAAATACATTCAAATATGTATCCGCTC
ATGAGACAATAACCCTGATAAATGCTTCAATAATATTGAAAAAGGAAGAGTATGAGTATTCAACATTTCC
GTGTCGCCCTTATTCCCTTTTTTGCGGCATTTTGCCTTCCTGTTTTTGCTCACCCAGAAACGCTGGTGAA
AGTAAAAGATGCTGAAGATCAGTTGGGTGCACGAGTGGGTTACATCGAACTGGATCTCAACAGCGGTAAG
ATCCTTGAGAGTTTTCGCCCCGAAGAACGTTTTCCAATGATGAGCACTTTTAAAGTTCTGCTATGTGGCG
CGGTATTATCCCGTGTTGACGCCGGGCAAGAGCAACTCGGTCGCCGCATACACTATTCTCAGAATGACTT
GGTTGAGTACTCACCAGTCACAGAAAAGCATCTTACGGATGGCATGACAGTAAGAGAATTATGCAGTGCT
GCCATAACCATGAGTGATAACACTGCGGCCAACTTACTTCTGACAACGATCGGAGGACCGAAGGAGCTAA
CCGCTTTTTTGCACAACATGGGGGATCATGTAACTCGCCTTGATCGTTGGGAACCGGAGCTGAATGAAGC
CATACCAAACGACGAGCGTGACACCACGATGCCTGTAGCAATGGCAACAACGTTGCGCAAACTATTAACT
GGCGAACTACTTACTCTAGCTTCCCGGCAACAATTAATAGACTGGATGGAGGCGGATAAAGTTGCAGGAC
CACTTCTGCGCTCGGCCCTTCCGGCTGGCTGGTTTATTGCTGATAAATCTGGAGCCGGTGAGCGTGGGTC
TCGCGGTATCATTGCAGCACTGGGGCCAGATGGTAAGCCCTCCCGTATCGTAGTTATCTACACGACGGGG
AGTCAGGCAACTATGGATGAACGAAATAGACAGATCGCTGAGATAGGTGCCTCACTGATTAAGCATTGGT
AACTGTCAGACCAAGTTTACTCATATATACTTTAGATTGATTTAAAACTTCATTTTTAATTTAAAAGGAT
CTAGGTGAAGATCCTTTTTGATAATCTCATGACCAAAATCCCTTAACGTGAGTTTTCGTTCCACTGAGCG
TCAGACCCCGTAGAAAAGATCAAAGGATCTTCTTGAGATCCTTTTTTTCTGCGCGTAATCTGCTGCTTGC
AAACAAAAAAACCACCGCTACCAGCGGTGGTTTGTTTGCCGGATCAAGAGCTACCAACTCTTTTTCCGAA
GGTAACTGGCTTCAGCAGAGCGCAGATACCAAATACTGTTCTTCTAGTGTAGCCGTAGTTAGGCCACCAC
TTCAAGAACTCTGTAGCACCGCCTACATACCTCGCTCTGCTAATCCTGTTACCAGTGGCTGCTGCCAGTG
GCGATAAGTCGTGTCTTACCGGGTTGGACTCAAGACGATAGTTACCGGATAAGGCGCAGCGGTCGGGCTG
AACGGGGGGTTCGTGCACACAGCCCAGCTTGGAGCGAACGACCTACACCGAACTGAGATACCTACAGCGT
GAGCTATGAGAAAGCGCCACGCTTCCCGAAGGGAGAAAGGCGGACAGGTATCCGGTAAGCGGCAGGGTCG
GAACAGGAGAGCGCACGAGGGAGCTTCCAGGGGGAAACGCCTGGTATCTTTATAGTCCTGTCGGGTTTCG
CCACCTCTGACTTGAGCGTCGATTTTTGTGATGCTCGTCAGGGGGGCGGAGCCTATGGAAAAACGCCAGC
AACGCGGCCTTTTTACGGTTCCTGGCCTTTTGCTGGCCTTTTGCTCACATGTTCTTTCCTGCGTTATCCC
CTGATTCTGTGGATAACCGTATTACCGCCTTTGAGTGAGCTGATACCGCTCGCCGCAGCCGAACGACCGA
GCGCAGCGAGTCAGTGAGCGAGGAAGCGGAAGAGCGCCCAATACGCAAACCGCCTCTCCCCGCGCGTTGG
CCGATTCATTAATGCAGTCGAGGGATCTCCATAAGAGAAGAGGGACAGCTATGACTGGGAGTAGTCAGGA
GAGGAGGAAAAATCTGGCTAGTAAAACATGTAAGGAAAATTTTAGGGATGTTAAAGAAAAAAATAACACA
AAACAAAATATAAAAAAAATCTAACCTCAAGTCAAGGCTTTTCTATGGAATAAGGAATGGACAGCAGGGG
GCTGTTTCATATACTGATGACCTCTTTATAGCCAACCTTTGTTCATGGCAGCCAGCATATGGGCATATGT
TGCCAAACTCTAAACCAAATACTCATTCTGATGTTTTAAATGATTTGCCCTCCCATATGTCCTTCCGAGT
GAGAGACACAAAAAATTCCAACACACTATTGCAATGAAAATAAATTTCCTTTATTAGCCAGAAGTCAGAT
GCTCAAGGGGCTTCATGATGTCCCCATAATTTTTGGCAGAGGGAAAAAGATCTCAGTGGTATTTGTGAGC
CAGGGCATTGGCCACACCAGCCACCACCTTCTGATAGGCAGCCTGCACCTGAGGAGTGAATTCTTTGCCA
AAATGATGAGACAGCACAACAACCAGCACGTTGCCCAGGAGCTGTAGGAAAGAGAAGAAGGCATGAACAT
GGTTAGCAGAGGGGCCCGGTTTGGACTCAGAGTATTTTATCCTCATCTCAAACAGTGTATATCATTGTAA
CCATAAAGAGAAAGGCAGGATGATGACCAGGGTGTAGTTGTTTCTACCAATAAGAATATTTCCACGCCAG
CCAGAATTTATATGCAGAAATATTCTACCTTATCATTTAATTATAACAATTGTTCTCTAAAACTGTGCTG
AAGTACAATATAATATACCCTGATTGCCTTGAAAAAAAAGTGATTAGAGAAAGTACTTACAATCTGACAA
ATAAACAAAAGTGAATTTAAAAATTCGTTACAAATGCAAGCTAAAGTTTAACGAAAAAGTTACAGAAAAT
GAAAAGAAAATAAGAGGAGACAATGGTTGTCAACAGAGTAGAAAGTGAAAGAAACAAAATTATCATGAGG
GTCCATGGTGATACAAGGGACATCTTCCCATTCTAAACAACACCCTGAAAACTTTGCCCCCTCCATATAA
CATGAATTTTACAATAGCGAAAAAGAAAGAACAATCAAGGGTCCCCAAACTCACCCTGAAGTTCTCAGCT
CTAGAGATGGCCGCTTTACTTGTACAGCTCGTCCATGCCGAGAGTGATCCCGGCGGCGGTCACGAACTCC
AGCAGGACCATGTGATCGCGCTTCTCGTTGGGGTCTTTGCTCAGGGCGGACTGGGTGCTCAGGTAGTGGT
TGTCGGGCAGCAGCACGGGGCCGTCGCCGATGGGGGTGTTCTGCTGGTAGTGGTCGGCGAGCTGCACGCT
GCCGTCCTCGATGTTGTGGCGGATCTTGAAGTTCACCTTGATGCCGTTCTTCTGCTTGTCGGCCATGATA
TAGACGTTGTGGCTGTTGTAGTTGTACTCCAGCTTGTGCCCCAGGATGTTGCCGTCCTCCTTGAAGTCGA
TGCCCTTCAGCTCGATGCGGTTCACCAGGGTGTCGCCCTCGAACTTCACCTCGGCGCGGGTCTTGTAGTT
GCCGTCGTCCTTGAAGAAGATGGTGCGCTCCTGGACGTAGCCTTCGGGCATGGCGGACTTGAAGAAGTCG
TGCTGCTTCATGTGGTCGGGGTAGCGGCTGAAGCACTGCACGCCGTAGGTGAAGGTGGTCACGAGGGTGG
GCCAGGGCACGGGCAGCTTGCCGGTGGTGCAGATGAACTTCAGGGTCAGCTTGCCGTAGGTGGCATCGCC
CTCGCCCTCGCCGGACACGCTGAACTTGTGGCCGTTTACGTCGCCGTCCAGCTCGACCAGGATGGGCACC
ACCCCGGTGAACAGCTCCTCGCCCTTGCTCACCATGGTGGCGGCAAGCTATCGTCGAGGCCGCGCTAGCA
CGCGTCAGCTGACTAGAGGATCCCCGGGTACCGAGCTCGAATTCGGGGCCGCGGAGGCTGGATCGGTCCC
GGTGTCTTCTATGGAGGTCAAAACAGCGTGGATGGCGTCTCCAGGCGATCTGACGGTTCACTAAACGAGC
TCTGCTTATATAGGCCTCCCACCGTACA
Features (pLannotate 1.2.2; 16 found; start..end, strand, type, name):
     26..269     -  protein_bind   tetracycline response element (fragment): contains seven copies of the tetracycline operator tetO tetracycline repressor TetR
    283..328     +  promoter       TRE3GV promoter (fragment): 3rd-generation Tet-responsive promoter that can be activated by binding of Tet-On® 3G, optimized for retroviral and lentiviral vectors
    416..3670    +  CDS            BUB1: BUB1_HUMAN - Also known as BUB1L. Experimental evidence at protein level: Swiss-Prot protein existence level 1. Serine/threonine-protein kinase that performs 2 crucial functions during mitosis: it is essential for spindle-assembly checkpoint signaling and for correct chromosome alignment. Has a key role in the assembly of checkpoint proteins at the kinetochore, being required for the subsequent localization of CENPF, BUB1B, CENPE and MAD2L1. Required for the kinetochore localization of PLK1. Required for centromeric enrichment of AUKRB in prometaphase. Plays an important role in defining SGO1
   3704..3838    -  polyA_signal   SV40 poly(A) signal: SV40 polyadenylation signal
   3861..3944    -  CDS            large T antigen (fragment): large T antigen from SV40 (simian virus 40)
   3938..4168    -  CDS            str (fragment): STR_KLEPN - Protein inferred from homology: Swiss-Prot protein existence level 3. The aminoglycoside phosphotransferases achieve inactivation of their antibiotic substrates by phosphorylation. From Klebsiella pneumoniae.
   4287..4391    +  promoter       AmpR promoter: bla
   4392..5252    +  CDS            AmpR: β-lactamase; bla; confers resistance to ampicillin, carbenicillin, and related antibiotics
   5423..6011    +  rep_origin     ori: high-copy-number ColE1/pMB1/pBR322/pUC origin of replication
   6194..6247    +  CDS            lacI (fragment): lac repressor; lacI; The lac repressor binds to the lac operator to inhibit transcription in E. coli. This inhibition can be relieved by adding lactose or isopropyl-β-D-thiogalactopyranoside (IPTG).
   6580..6635    -  polyA_signal   β-globin poly(A) signal: rabbit β-globin polyadenylation signal (Gil and Proudfoot, 1987)
   6706..6828    -  CDS            HBB: HBB_COLGU - Experimental evidence at transcript level: Swiss-Prot protein existence level 2. Involved in oxygen transport from the lung to the various peripheral tissues. From Colobus guereza (Mantled guereza) (Eastern black-and-white colobus monkey).
   6832..7404    -  intron         β-globin intron: intron from rabbit β-globin gene
   7436..8155    -  CDS            EGFP: the original enhanced GFP (Yang et al., 1996) mammalian codon-optimized
   8203..8234    -  misc_feature   MCS (fragment): pUC18/19 multiple cloning site
   8328..8       -  promoter       minimal CMV promoter (across the origin): human cytomegalovirus (CMV) immediate early promoter
