[The description below was written by a language model from this plasmid's Addgene catalogue record and pLannotate feature annotations shown in this document.]
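Description:
pBI-GFP-Bub1-wt is a mammalian expression plasmid carrying the wild-type human BUB1 coding sequence in the pBI-GFP backbone, a bidirectional tetracycline-responsive vector. According to the depositor, RT-PCR products representing wild-type hBUB1 were cloned into the NotI and SalI sites of pBI-GFP. The sequenced plasmid is about 8.4 kb. It is propagated in E. coli through a high-copy ColE1/pUC-type origin and selected with ampicillin via the β-lactamase gene. No mammalian drug-resistance marker is recorded, and GFP is listed as the selectable marker. The short annotated fragments of lacI, str, SV40 large T antigen and a β-globin coding segment appear to be backbone remnants or parts of the processing cassettes rather than functional genes.

At the centre of the design is a tetracycline response element with seven tetO operator copies, flanked on each side by a minimal promoter pointing outward. One side, annotated as a Tet-responsive promoter fragment, drives the full-length BUB1 open reading frame, which is followed by an SV40 polyadenylation signal that the table annotates on the opposite strand. The other side, a minimal CMV promoter, drives EGFP, followed by a rabbit β-globin intron and polyadenylation signal. Because both minimal promoters depend on the shared operator array, expression requires a Tet transactivator supplied separately, which this plasmid does not encode. BUB1 and EGFP are then expected to be co-induced as separate proteins, so green fluorescence marks the cells expressing the kinase without a fusion tag. BUB1 is a serine/threonine kinase needed for spindle-assembly checkpoint signalling and chromosome alignment. The construct comes from work on mitotic checkpoint gene mutations in human cancers, where the wild-type designation suggests it could serve as a reference for mutant versions.
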