Addgene plasmid #16624: pBI-GFP-Bub1-wt
Depositing lab: Bert Vogelstein. Depositing organization: Johns Hopkins University and School of Medicine. Publication: Mutations of mitotic checkpoint genes in human cancers. Cahill DP, Lengauer C, Yu J, Riggins GJ, Willson JK, Markowitz SD, Kinzler KW, Vogelstein B. Nature. 1998 Mar 19. 392(6673):300-3. 10.1038/32688 PubMed 9521327.
Backbone
  Vector backbone: pBI-GFP
  Backbone manufacturer: Vogelstein Lab
  Backbone size w/o insert (bp): 5099
  Vector type: Mammalian Expression
  Selectable markers: GFP
Growth in bacteria
  Bacterial resistance: Ampicillin, 100 μg/mL
  Growth temperature: 37°C
  Growth strain: DH5alpha
  Copy number: Unknown
Gene/Insert
  Gene/Insert name: BUB1 (alt name: Bub1)
  Species: H. sapiens (human)
  Entrez Gene: BUB1 (a.k.a. BUB1A, BUB1L, hBUB1)
  Cloning method: Restriction Enzyme; 5′ cloning site NotI (unknown if destroyed); 3′ cloning site SalI (unknown if destroyed)
  Sequencing primers: 5′ n/a; 3′ EBV rev
Terms and licenses: Academic/Nonprofit Terms; Industry Terms: Not Available to Industry
Depositor comments: pBI-GFP-Bub1 WT was constructed by cloning RT-PCR products representing the WT hBUB1 sequence into the NotI and SalI sites of pBI-GFP.
How to cite: pBI-GFP-Bub1-wt was a gift from Bert Vogelstein (Addgene plasmid # 16624 ; http://n2t.net/addgene:16624 ; RRID:Addgene_16624)
