>Addgene plasmid #16624 | pBI-GFP-Bub1-wt | addgene partial sequence | sequence record 23168 | EBV-rev 5'-GTGGTTTGTCCAAACTCATC-3'
GTGAACGCTTACATTCTAAGAGCAGTACAATTAGCCTATTACGTAGGGCCCTAATCTTGTTAGTATAGTG
TTGTTGAAATACTTTCTTCAGCTTTTGCCTTAACAAATCCAAAGATGGAAGATGATGACAATCTGGAATA
TTCAACATAACATGAAAAAATTCATTCCACATATCCAAATGAGGAAGCCTTCTAAAAAGACCTTCAGGCT
TACACTCTCCTCCTTCATTTTTCACTTTCATGTAAGTGCCAAAGAGCATGCAATATACTGTTGCAGCAAC
CCCAAAGTAATCGATCTGGTAGTTCCATGGTTTGTTGCTGAGCATCTCAACACACTGAAAACCAGATGTT
TCACACTTTGCTGTGAATATAGTTCCTTTTGGAAAAAGTTTCATATCTATACTCTGACCCAGGTCAATCA
GTGCCAAGCCAGCAGATAAATCATCTTCATCATCCTGTTCCAAAAATCCGTTTCCAAGTATGAAATTGTC
TGGTTTAATGTCTCCATGAATGATTTCACAGTCATGCACTTGCTCAATCATGTAAAGCATTCTCATAGCA
AAAGAGATGACAAGACCTTGAGGCATCACTTTTTCAGGGGTATTTTTATAGAGGTTAATGGCATTTAATA
ATGTTCCATAGCTGTAGAGCTCTCCTACTAATACACTGCCATTCTGGAA
